>Addgene plasmid #131930 | pDONR221_MPC2 | addgene full sequence | sequence record 259491 | Addgene NGS Result
CTTTCCTGCGTTATCCCCTGATTCTGTGGATAACCGTATTACCGCCTTTGAGTGAGCTGATACCGCTCGC
CGCAGCCGAACGACCGAGCGCAGCGAGTCAGTGAGCGAGGAAGCGGAAGAGCGCCCAATACGCAAACCGC
CTCTCCCCGCGCGTTGGCCGATTCATTAATGCAGCTGGCACGACAGGTTTCCCGACTGGAAAGCGGGCAG
TGAGCGCAACGCAATTAATACGCGTACCGCTAGCCAGGAAGAGTTTGTAGAAACGCAAAAAGGCCATCCG
TCAGGATGGCCTTCTGCTTAGTTTGATGCCTGGCAGTTTATGGCGGGCGTCCTGCCCGCCACCCTCCGGG
CCGTTGCTTCACAACGTTCAAATCCGCTCCCGGCGGATTTGTCCTACTCAGGAGAGCGTTCACCGACAAA
CAACAGATAAAACGAAAGGCCCAGTCTTCCGACTGAGCCTTTCGTTTTATTTGATGCCTGGCAGTTCCCT
ACTCTCGCGTTAACGCTAGCATGGATGTTTTCCCAGTCACGACGTTGTAAAACGACGGCCAGTCTTAAGC
TCGGGCCCCAAATAATGATTTTATTTTGACTGATAGTGACCTGTTCGTTGCAACACATTGATGAGCAATG
CTTTTTTATAATGCCAACTTTGTACAAAAAAGCAGGCTCCACC
[381 nt withheld, positions 674-1054]
GACCCAGCTTTCTTGTACAAAGTTGGCATTATAAGAAAGCATTGCTTATCAATTTGTTGCAACGAACAGG
TCACTATCAGTCAAAATAAAATCATTATTTGCCATCCAGCTGATATCCCCTATAGTGAGTCGTATTACAT
GGTCATAGCTGTTTCCTGGCAGCTCTGGCCCGTGTCTCAAAATCTCTGATGTTACATTGCACAAGATAAA
AATATATCATCATGAACAATAAAACTGTCTGCTTACATAAACAGTAATACAAGGGGTGTTATGAGCCATA
TTCAACGGGAAACGTCGAGGCCGCGATTAAATTCCAACATGGATGCTGATTTATATGGGTATAAATGGGC
TCGCGATAATGTCGGGCAATCAGGTGCGACAATCTATCGCTTGTATGGGAAGCCCGATGCGCCAGAGTTG
TTTCTGAAACATGGCAAAGGTAGCGTTGCCAATGATGTTACAGATGAGATGGTCAGACTAAACTGGCTGA
CGGAATTTATGCCTCTTCCGACCATCAAGCATTTTATCCGTACTCCTGATGATGCATGGTTACTCACCAC
TGCGATCCCCGGAAAAACAGCATTCCAGGTATTAGAAGAATATCCTGATTCAGGTGAAAATATTGTTGAT
GCGCTGGCAGTGTTCCTGCGCCGGTTGCATTCGATTCCTGTTTGTAATTGTCCTTTTAACAGCGATCGCG
TATTTCGTCTCGCTCAGGCGCAATCACGAATGAATAACGGTTTGGTTGATGCGAGTGATTTTGATGACGA
GCGTAATGGCTGGCCTGTTGAACAAGTCTGGAAAGAAATGCATAAACTTTTGCCATTCTCACCGGATTCA
GTCGTCACTCATGGTGATTTCTCACTTGATAACCTTATTTTTGACGAGGGGAAATTAATAGGTTGTATTG
ATGTTGGACGAGTCGGAATCGCAGACCGATACCAGGATCTTGCCATCCTATGGAACTGCCTCGGTGAGTT
TTCTCCTTCATTACAGAAACGGCTTTTTCAAAAATATGGTATTGATAATCCTGATATGAATAAATTGCAG
TTTCATTTGATGCTCGATGAGTTTTTCTAATCAGAATTGGTTAATTGGTTGTAACACTGGCAGAGCATTA
CGCTGACTTGACGGGACGGCGCAAGCTCATGACCAAAATCCCTTAACGTGAGTTACGCGTCGTTCCACTG
AGCGTCAGACCCCGTAGAAAAGATCAAAGGATCTTCTTGAGATCCTTTTTTTCTGCGCGTAATCTGCTGC
TTGCAAACAAAAAAACCACCGCTACCAGCGGTGGTTTGTTTGCCGGATCAAGAGCTACCAACTCTTTTTC
CGAAGGTAACTGGCTTCAGCAGAGCGCAGATACCAAATACTGTTCTTCTAGTGTAGCCGTAGTTAGGCCA
CCACTTCAAGAACTCTGTAGCACCGCCTACATACCTCGCTCTGCTAATCCTGTTACCAGTGGCTGCTGCC
AGTGGCGATAAGTCGTGTCTTACCGGGTTGGACTCAAGACGATAGTTACCGGATAAGGCGCAGCGGTCGG
GCTGAACGGGGGGTTCGTGCACACAGCCCAGCTTGGAGCGAACGACCTACACCGAACTGAGATACCTACA
GCGTGAGCTATGAGAAAGCGCCACGCTTCCCGAAGGGAGAAAGGCGGACAGGTATCCGGTAAGCGGCAGG
GTCGGAACAGGAGAGCGCACGAGGGAGCTTCCAGGGGGAAACGCCTGGTATCTTTATAGTCCTGTCGGGT
TTCGCCACCTCTGACTTGAGCGTCGATTTTTGTGATGCTCGTCAGGGGGGCGGAGCCTATGGAAAAACGC
CAGCAACGCGGCCTTTTTACGGTTCCTGGCCTTTTGCTGGCCTTTTGCTCACATGTT
Features (pLannotate 1.2.2; 10 found; start..end, strand, type, name):
    121..213     +  CDS            lacI (fragment): lac repressor; lacI; The lac repressor binds to the lac operator to inhibit transcription in E. coli. This inhibition can be relieved by adding lactose or isopropyl-β-D-thiogalactopyranoside (IPTG).
    268..295     -  terminator     rrnB T2 terminator: transcription terminator T2 from the E. coli rrnB gene
    427..470     +  terminator     rrnB T1 terminator: Escherichia coli rrnB; transcription terminator T1 from the E. coli rrnB gene
    517..553     -  CDS            lacZα (fragment): LacZα fragment of β-galactosidase; lacZ fragment
    569..668     +  protein_bind   attL1: mutant version of attL; recombination site for the Gateway® LR reaction LR Clonase™
    674..1054    +  CDS            MPC2 (sequence withheld): MPC2_HUMAN - Also known as BRP44. Experimental evidence at protein level: Swiss-Prot protein existence level 1. Mediates the uptake of pyruvate into mitochondria. From Homo sapiens (Human).
   1056..1155    -  protein_bind   attL2: mutant version of attL; recombination site for the Gateway® LR reaction LR Clonase™
   1173..1191    -  promoter       T7 promoter: promoter for bacteriophage T7 RNA polymerase
   1325..2134    +  CDS            KanR: aminoglycoside phosphotransferase; aph(3')-Ia; confers resistance to kanamycin in bacteria or G418 (Geneticin®) in eukaryotes
   2281..2869    +  rep_origin     ori: high-copy-number ColE1/pMB1/pBR322/pUC origin of replication
