[The description below was written by a language model from this plasmid's Addgene catalogue record and pLannotate feature annotations shown in this document.]
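Description:
pDONR221_MPC2 is a Gateway entry clone built on the commercial pDONR221 donor backbone, carrying a codon-optimized open reading frame for human MPC2 (also known as BRP44 or SLC54A2), a subunit of the mitochondrial pyruvate carrier that mediates pyruvate uptake into mitochondria. The sequenced plasmid is about 2.9 kb. It replicates in E. coli from a high-copy ColE1/pUC-type origin and is selected with kanamycin through an aminoglycoside phosphotransferase (KanR) gene. Although the repository lists the vector type as mammalian expression, the feature table shows no eukaryotic promoter or polyadenylation signal. The plasmid therefore serves as a shuttle for the ORF rather than as an expression construct in its own right.

The 381 bp MPC2 coding sequence sits between attL1 and attL2, the recombination sites produced when an insert is captured in a donor vector. These sites allow directional, in-frame transfer into any attR-containing destination vector through an LR Clonase reaction. Upstream of the cassette, the rrnB T1 and T2 terminators insulate the insert from read-through transcription originating in the backbone. A T7 promoter lies just downstream of attL2, oriented back toward the insert. The short lacI and lacZα fragments annotated near the terminators are backbone remnants with no functional role. No epitope tags or reporters are annotated, and the record does not state whether the ORF retains a stop codon. The plasmid belongs to a large consortium collection of solute carrier transporter clones and is intended for subcloning MPC2 into custom expression vectors for transporter studies.
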