Addgene plasmid #131930: pDONR221_MPC2
Purpose: Gateway entry clone with codon-optimized ORF sequence for subcloning into custom expression vectors
Depositing lab: RESOLUTE Consortium & Giulio Superti-Furga. Depositing organization: CeMM Research Center for Molecular Medicine. Publication: The RESOLUTE consortium: unlocking SLC transporters for drug discovery. Superti-Furga G, Lackner D, Wiedmer T, Ingles-Prieto A, Barbosa B, Girardi E, Goldmann U, Gurtl B, Klavins K, Klimek C, Lindinger S, Lineiro-Retes E, Muller AC, Onstein S, Redinger G, Reil D, Sedlyarov V, Wolf G, Crawford M, Everley R, ... Steppan CM. Nat Rev Drug Discov. 2020 Jul;19(7):429-430. doi: 10.1038/d41573-020-00056-6. PubMed 32265506.
Backbone
  Vector backbone: pDONR221
  Backbone manufacturer: Thermo Fisher Scientific
  Backbone size w/o insert (bp): 2550
  Vector type: Mammalian Expression
Growth in bacteria
  Bacterial resistance: Kanamycin, 50 μg/mL
  Growth temperature: 37°C
  Growth strain: Stbl3
  Copy number: High Copy
Gene/Insert
  Gene/Insert name: MPC2 (alt name: DKFZP564B167, SLC54A2, BRP44)
  Species: H. sapiens (human)
  Insert size (bp): 381
  Entrez Gene: MPC2 (a.k.a. BRP44)
  Cloning method: Gateway Cloning
  Sequencing primers: 5′ M13-fwd; 3′ M13-rev
Terms and licenses: Academic/Nonprofit Terms; Industry Terms
Depositor comments: For more information on the full Resolute plasmid collection, please see www.addgene.org/depositor-collections/re-solute/. Please provide your feedback on this plasmid to the RESOLUTE consortium by filling out their RESOLUTE repository feedback form: https://forms.office.com/Pages/ResponsePage.aspx?id=0e05yklzmkS7rjFGQL4N7z4feCLQvEJAmVcOCM_u885UN1JJRko0Ukg4TVQwNTZLOUxPQVJWT1NHUCQlQCN0PWcu
How to cite: pDONR221_MPC2 was a gift from RESOLUTE Consortium & Giulio Superti-Furga (Addgene plasmid # 131930 ; http://n2t.net/addgene:131930 ; RRID:Addgene_131930)
