>Addgene plasmid #131930 | pDONR221_MPC2 | depositor partial sequence | sequence record 253260 | Codon-optimized ORF of MPC2
[381 nt withheld, positions 1-381]
